>Addgene plasmid #83139 | Hs.KRAS4b C185S | depositor full sequence | sequence record 158102 | Full Sequence
TTAACGCTAGCATGGATGTTTTCCCAGTCACGACGTTGTAAAACGACGGCCAGTCTTAAAATTCGAGCTC
GGTCCGAGGATCCGAAATAATGATTTTATTTTGACTGATAGTGACCTGTTCGTTGCAACAAATTGATAAG
CAATGCTTTTTTATAATGCCAACTTTGTACAAAAAAGTTGGCACCATGACTGAATATAAACTTGTGGTAG
TTGGAGCTGGTGGCGTAGGCAAGAGTGCCTTGACGATACAGCTAATTCAGAATCATTTTGTGGACGAATA
TGATCCAACAATAGAGGATTCCTACAGGAAGCAAGTAGTAATTGATGGAGAAACCTGTCTCTTGGATATT
CTCGACACAGCAGGTCAAGAGGAGTACAGTGCAATGAGGGACCAGTACATGAGGACTGGGGAGGGCTTTC
TTTGTGTATTTGCCATAAATAATACTAAATCATTTGAAGATATTCACCATTATAGAGAACAAATTAAAAG
AGTTAAGGACTCTGAAGATGTACCTATGGTCCTAGTAGGAAATAAATGTGATTTGCCTTCTAGAACAGTA
GACACAAAACAGGCTCAGGACTTAGCAAGAAGTTATGGAATTCCTTTTATTGAAACATCAGCAAAGACAA
GACAGGGTGTTGATGATGCCTTCTATACATTAGTTCGAGAAATTCGAAAACATAAAGAAAAGATGAGCAA
AGATGGTAAAAAGAAGAAAAAGAAGTCAAAGACAAAGTCTGTAATTATGTAATCAACTTTCTTGTACAAA
GTTGGCATTATAGGAAAGCATTGCTTATCAATTTGTTGCAACGAACAGGTCACTATCAGTCAAAATAAAA
TCATTATTTGCATGCAAGCTTAGATCCTCTAGACCAGCCAGGACAGAAATGCCTCGACTTCGCTGCTACC
CAAGGTTGCCGGGTGACGCACACCGTGGAAACGGATGAAGGCACGAACCCAGTGGACATAAGCCTGTTCG
GTTCGTAAGCTGTAATGCAAGTAGCGTATGCGCTCACGCAACTGGTCCAGAACCTTGACCGAACGCAGCG
GTGGTAACGGCGCAGTGGCGGTTTTCATGGCTTGTTATGACTGTTTTTTTGGGGTACAGTCTATGCCTCG
GGCATCCAAGCAGCAAGCGCGTTACGCCGTGGGTCGATGTTTGATGTTATGGAGCAGCAACGATGTTACG
CAGCAGGGCAGTCGCCCTAAAACAAAGTTAAACATTATGAGGGAAGCGGTGATCGCCGAAGTATCGACTC
AACTATCAGAGGTAGTTGGCGTCATCGAGCGCCATCTCGAACCGACGTTGCTGGCCGTACATTTGTACGG
CTCCGCAGTGGATGGCGGCCTGAAGCCACACAGTGATATTGATTTGCTGGTTACGGTGACCGTAAGGCTT
GATGAAACAACGCGGCGAGCTTTGATCAACGACCTTTTGGAAACTTCGGCTTCCCCTGGAGAGAGCGAGA
TTCTCCGCGCTGTAGAAGTCACCATTGTTGTGCACGACGACATCATTCCGTGGCGTTATCCAGCTAAGCG
CGAACTGCAATTTGGAGAATGGCAGCGCAATGACATTCTTGCAGGTATCTTCGAGCCAGCCACGATCGAC
ATTGATCTGGCTATCTTGCTGACAAAAGCAAGAGAACATAGCGTTGCCTTGGTAGGTCCAGCGGCGGAGG
AACTCTTTGATCCGGTTCCTGAACAGGATCTATTTGAGGCGCTAAATGAAACCTTAACGCTATGGAACTC
GCCGCCCGACTGGGCTGGCGATGAGCGAAATGTAGTGCTTACGTTGTCCCGCATTTGGTACAGCGCAGTA
ACCGGCAAAATCGCGCCGAAGGATGTCGCTGCCGACTGGGCAATGGAGCGCCTGCCGGCCCAGTATCAGC
CCGTCATACTTGAAGCTAGACAGGCTTATCTTGGACAAGAAGAAGATCGCTTGGCCTCGCGCGCAGATCA
GTTGGAAGAATTTGTCCACTACGTGAAAGGCGAGATCACCAAGGTAGTCGGCAAATAACCCTCGAGCCAC
CCATGACCAAAATCCCTTAACGTGAGTTACGCGTCGTTCCACTGAGCGTCAGACCCCGTAGAAAAGATCA
AAGGATCTTCTTGAGATCCTTTTTTTCTGCGCGTAATCTGCTGCTTGCAAACAAAAAAACCACCGCTACC
AGCGGTGGTTTGTTTGCCGGATCAAGAGCTACCAACTCTTTTTCCGAAGGTAACTGGCTTCAGCAGAGCG
CAGATACCAAATACTGTCCTTCTAGTGTAGCCGTAGTTAGGCCACCACTTCAAGAACTCTGTAGCACCGC
CTACATACCTCGCTCTGCTAATCCTGTTACCAGTGGCTGCTGCCAGTGGCGATAAGTCGTGTCTTACCGG
GTTGGACTCAAGACGATAGTTACCGGATAAGGCGCAGCGGTCGGGCTGAACGGGGGGTTCGTGCACACAG
CCCAGCTTGGAGCGAACGACCTACACCGAACTGAGATACCTACAGCGTGAGCATTGAGAAAGCGCCACGC
TTCCCGAAGGGAGAAAGGCGGACAGGTATCCGGTAAGCGGCAGGGTCGGAACAGGAGAGCGCACGAGGGA
GCTTCCAGGGGGAAACGCCTGGTATCTTTATAGTCCTGTCGGGTTTCGCCACCTCTGACTTGAGCGTCGA
TTTTTGTGATGCTCGTCAGGGGGGCGGAGCCTATGGAAAAACGCCAGCAACGCGGCCTTTTTACGGTTCC
TGGCCTTTTGCTGGCCTTTTGCTCACATGTTCTTTCCTGCGTTATCCCCTGATTCTGTGGATAACCGTAT
TACCGCCTTTGAGTGAGCTGATACCGCTCGCCGCAGCCGAACGACCGAGCGCAGCGAGTCAGTGAGCGAG
GAAGCGGAAGAGCGCCCAATACGCAAACCGCCTCTCCCCGCGCGTTGGCCGATTCATTAATGCAGCTGGC
ACGACAGGTTTCCCGACTGGAAAGCGGGCAGTGAGCGCAACGCAATTAATACGCGTACCGCTAGCCAGGA
AGAGTTTGTAGAAACGCAAAAAGGCCATCCGTCAGGATGGCCTTCTGCTTAGTTTGATGCCTGGCAGTTT
ATGGCGGGCGTCCTGCCCGCCACCCTCCGGGCCGTTGCTTCACAACGTTCAAATCCGCTCCCGGCGGATT
TGTCCTACTCAGGAGAGCGTTCACCGACAAACAACAGATAAAACGAAAGGCCCAGTCTTCCGACTGAGCC
TTTCGTTTTATTTGATGCCTGGCAGTTCCCTACTCTCGCG
Features (pLannotate 1.2.2; 11 found; start..end, strand, type, name):
     18..54      -  CDS            lacZα (fragment): LacZα fragment of β-galactosidase; lacZ fragment
     85..180     +  protein_bind   attL3: mutant version of attL; recombination site for the Gateway® LR reaction LR Clonase™
    186..752     +  CDS            K-Ras: human small GTPase proto-oncoprotein
    757..850     -  protein_bind   attL2 (fragment): mutant version of attL; recombination site for the Gateway® LR reaction LR Clonase™
    965..988     +  promoter       Pc promoter (fragment): intI1 (promoter lies within the coding sequence); class 1 integron promoter
   1164..1220    +  CDS            GmR (fragment): gentamycin acetyltransferase; aacC1; confers resistance to gentamycin
   1227..2018    +  CDS            SmR: aminoglycoside adenylyltransferase (Murphy, 1985); aadA; confers resistance to spectinomycin and streptomycin
   2111..2699    +  rep_origin     ori: high-copy-number ColE1/pMB1/pBR322/pUC origin of replication
   2882..2974    +  CDS            lacI (fragment): lac repressor; lacI; The lac repressor binds to the lac operator to inhibit transcription in E. coli. This inhibition can be relieved by adding lactose or isopropyl-β-D-thiogalactopyranoside (IPTG).
   3029..3056    -  terminator     rrnB T2 terminator: transcription terminator T2 from the E. coli rrnB gene
   3188..3231    +  terminator     rrnB T1 terminator: Escherichia coli rrnB; transcription terminator T1 from the E. coli rrnB gene
