[The description below was written by a language model from this plasmid's Addgene catalogue record and pLannotate feature annotations shown in this document.]
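Description:
Hs.KRAS4b C185S is a Gateway entry clone built on the pDonor-255 backbone, carrying the human KRAS4B open reading frame (567 bp, based on the NM_004985.4 reference transcript) in a plasmid of about 3.3 kb. It is a bacterial propagation vector rather than an expression construct. It replicates from a high-copy ColE1/pUC-type origin and is selected with spectinomycin through an aadA (SmR) aminoglycoside adenylyltransferase gene. That gene lies downstream of a fragment of the class 1 integron Pc promoter and a short remnant of a gentamicin resistance gene. The annotation also shows small lacZα and lacI fragments, which appear to be backbone remnants, and rrnB T1 and T2 terminators, which in entry vectors generally shield the cloning region from read-through transcription.

The K-Ras coding sequence sits between two attL-type recombination sites. The automated annotation labels these attL3 and a partial attL2, and the record does not otherwise specify the site identities. No promoter is annotated upstream of the insert, as expected for an entry clone. LR Clonase recombination is used to move the ORF into a destination vector that supplies the promoter and any tags. Because the ORF keeps its stop codon, it suits native expression or N-terminal fusions, not C-terminal ones.

The C185S mutation replaces the cysteine of the C-terminal CAAX motif, the residue that is normally farnesylated. The resulting protein is therefore expected to lack prenylation and proper membrane targeting. This makes the clone useful as a processing-deficient control in studies of KRAS localisation and signalling, although the record does not state a specific application.
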