Addgene plasmid #83139: Hs.KRAS4b C185S
Purpose: Gateway ORF Entry clone of human KRAS4B [NM_004985.4 ] with stop codon (for native or N-terminal fusions), C185S mutation
Depositing lab: Dominic Esposito. Depositing organization: National Cancer Institute (NCI).
Backbone
  Vector backbone: pDonor-255
  Backbone size w/o insert (bp): 2693
  Vector type: Gateway Entry Clone
Growth in bacteria
  Bacterial resistance: Spectinomycin, 50 μg/mL
  Growth temperature: 37°C
  Growth strain: DH10B
  Copy number: High Copy
Gene/Insert
  Gene/Insert name: KRAS
  Species: H. sapiens (human)
  Insert size (bp): 567
  Mutation: C185S
  GenBank ID: NM_004985.4
  Entrez Gene: KRAS (a.k.a. 'C-K-RAS, C-K-RAS, CFC2, K-RAS2A, K-RAS2B, K-RAS4A, K-RAS4B, K-Ras, K-Ras 2, KI-RAS, KRAS1, KRAS2, NS, NS3, OES, RALD, RASK2, c-Ki-ras, c-Ki-ras2)
  Cloning method: Gateway Cloning
  Sequencing primers: 5′ M13F 23-mer (5'-CCCAGTCACGACGTTGTAAAACG); 3′ attLR 23-mer (5'-TAACATCAGAGATTTTGAGACAC)
Terms and licenses: Academic/Nonprofit Terms; Industry Terms: Not Available to Industry
How to cite: Hs.KRAS4b C185S was a gift from Dominic Esposito (Addgene plasmid # 83139 ; http://n2t.net/addgene:83139 ; RRID:Addgene_83139)
