>Addgene plasmid #83139 | Hs.KRAS4b C185S | addgene partial sequence | sequence record 159018 | M13pUC-Fwd 5'-CCCAGTCACGACGTTGTAAAACG-3'
AATTCGAGCTCGGTCCGAGGATCCGAAATAATGATTTTATTTTGACTGATAGTGACCTGTTCGTTGCAAC
AAATTGATAAGCAATGCTTTTTTATAATGCCAACTTTGTACAAAAAAGTTGGCACCATGACTGAATATAA
ACTTGTGGTAGTTGGAGCTGGTGGCGTAGGCAAGAGTGCCTTGACGATACAGCTAATTCAGAATCATTTT
GTGGACGAATATGATCCAACAATAGAGGATTCCTACAGGAAGCAAGTAGTAATTGATGGAGAAACCTGTC
TCTTGGATATTCTCGACACAGCAGGTCAAGAGGAGTACAGTGCAATGAGGGACCAGTACATGAGGACTGG
GGAGGGCTTTCTTTGTGTATTTGCCATAAATAATACTAAATCATTTGAAGATATTCACCATTATAGAGAA
CAAATTAAAAGAGTTAAGGACTCTGAAGATGTACCTATGGTCCTAGTAGGAAATAAATGTGATTTGCCTT
CTAGAACAGTAGACACAAAACAGGCTCAGGACTTAGCAAGAAGTTATGGAATTCCTTTTATTGAAACATC
AGCAAAGACAAGACAGGGTGTTGATGATGCCTTCTATACATTAGTTCGAGAAATTCGAAAACATAAAGAA
AAGATGAGCAAAGATGGTAAAAAGAAGAAAAAGAAGTCAAAGACAAAGTCTGTAATTATGTAATCAACTT
TCTTGTACAAAGTTGGCATTATAGGAAAGCATTGCTTATCAATTTGTTGCAACGAACAGGTCACTATCAG
TCAAAATAAAATCATTATTTGCATGCAAGCTTAGATCCTCTAGACCAGCCAGGACAGAAATGCCTCGACT
TCGCTGCTACCCAAGGTTGCCGGGTGACGCACACCGTGGAAACGGATGAAGGCACGAACCC
